>Addgene plasmid #46756 | 5xGAL4-TATA-luciferase | depositor full sequence | sequence record 66206 | 5xGAL4-TATA-luciferase sequence 6305 bps
AATTCGAGCTCGGTACCAGCTTGCATGCCTGCAGGTCGGAGTACTGTCCTCCGAGCGGAGTACTGTCCTC
CGAGCGGAGTACTGTCCTCCGAGCGGAGTACTGTCCTCCGAGCGGAGTACTGTCCTCCGAGCGGAGACTC
TAGAGGGTATATAATGGATCCTGGCTAGCCAGTCGACCTGCAGGCATGCAAGCTTGGCATTCCGGTACTG
TTGCCACCATGGAAGACGCCAAAAACATAAAGAAAGGCCCGGCGCCATTCTATCCTCTAGAGGATGGAAC
CGCTGGAGAGCAACTGCATAAGGCTATGAAGAGATACGCCCTGGTTCCTGGAACAATTGCTTTTACAGAT
GCACATATCGAGGTGAACATCACGTACGCGGAATACTTCGAAATGTCCGTTCGGTTGGCAGAAGCTATGA
AACGATATGGGCTGAATACAAATCACAGAATCGTCGTATGCAGTGAAAACTCTCTTCAATTCTTTATGCC
GGTGTTGGGCGCGTTATTTATCGGAGTTGCAGTTGCGCCCGCGAACGACATTTATAATGAACGTGAATTG
CTCAACAGTATGAACATTTCGCAGCCTACCGTAGTGTTTGTTTCCAAAAAGGGGTTGCAAAAAATTTTGA
ACGTGCAAAAAAAATTACCAATAATCCAGAAAATTATTATCATGGATTCTAAAACTGATTACCAGGGATT
TCAGTCGATGTACACGTTCGTCACATCTCATCTACCTCCCGGTTTTAATGAATACGATTTTGTACCAGAG
TCCTTTGATCGTGACAAAACAATTGCACTGATAATGAATTCCTCTGGATCTACTGGGTTACCTAAGGGTG
TGGCCCTTCCGCATAGAACTGCCTGCGTCAGATTCTCGCATGCCAGAGATCCTATTTTTGGCAATCAAAT
CATTCCGGATACTGCGATTTTAAGTGTTGTTCCATTCCATCACGGTTTTGGAATGTTTACTACACTCGGA
TATTTGATATGTGGATTTCGAGTCGTCTTAATGTATAGATTTGAAGAAGAGCTGTTTTTACGATCCCTTC
AGGATTACAAAATTCAAAGTGCGTTGCTAGTACCAACCCTATTTTCATTCTTCGCCAAAAGCACTCTGAT
TGACAAATACGATTTATCTAATTTACACGAAATTGCTTCTGGGGGCGCACCTCTTTCGAAAGAAGTCGGG
GAAGCGGTTGCAAAACGCTTCCATCTTCCAGGGATACGACAAGGATATGGGCTCACTGAGACTACATCAG
CTATTCTGATTACACCCGAGGGGGATGATAAACCGGGCGCGGTCGGTAAAGTTGTTCCATTTTTTGAAGC
GAAGGTTGTGGATCTGGATACCGGGAAAACGCTGGGCGTTAATCAGAGAGGCGAATTATGTGTCAGAGGA
CCTATGATTATGTCCGGTTATGTAAACAATCCGGAAGCGACCAACGCCTTGATTGACAAGGATGGATGGC
TACATTCTGGAGACATAGCTTACTGGGACGAAGACGAACACTTCTTCATAGTTGACCGCTTGAAGTCTTT
AATTAAATACAAAGGATATCAGGTGGCCCCCGCTGAATTGGAATCGATATTGTTACAACACCCCAACATC
TTCGACGCGGGCGTGGCAGGTCTTCCCGACGATGACGCCGGTGAACTTCCCGCCGCCGTTGTTGTTTTGG
AGCACGGAAAGACGATGACGGAAAAAGAGATCGTGGATTACGTCGCCAGTCAAGTAACAACCGCGAAAAA
GTTGCGCGGAGGAGTTGTGTTTGTGGACGAAGTACCGAAAGGTCTTACCGGAAAACTCGACGCAAGAAAA
ATCAGAGAGATCCTCATAAAGGCCAAGAAGGGCGGAAAGTCCAAATTGTAAAATGTAACTGTATTCAGCG
ATGACGAAATTCTTAGCTATTGTAATGACTCTAGAGGATCTTTGTGAAGGAACCTTACTTCTGTGGTGTG
ACATAATTGGACAAACTACCTACAGAGATTTAAAGCTCTAAGGTAAATATAAAATTTTTAAGTGTATAAT
GTGTTAAACTACTGATTCTAATTGTTTGTGTATTTTAGATTCCAACCTATGGAACTGATGAATGGGAGCA
GTGGTGGAATGCCTTTAATGAGGAAAACCTGTTTTGCTCAGAAGAAATGCCATCTAGTGATGATGAGGCT
ACTGCTGACTCTCAACATTCTACTCCTCCAAAAAAGAAGAGAAAGGTAGAAGACCCCAAGGACTTTCCTT
CAGAATTGCTAAGTTTTTTGAGTCATGCTGTGTTTAGTAATAGAACTCTTGCTTGCTTTGCTATTTACAC
CACAAAGGAAAAAGCTGCACTGCTATACAAGAAAATTATGGAAAAATATTCTGTAACCTTTATAAGTAGG
CATAACAGTTATAATCATAACATACTGTTTTTTCTTACTCCACACAGGCATAGAGTGTCTGCTATTAATA
ACTATGCTCAAAAATTGTGTACCTTTAGCTTTTTAATTTGTAAAGGGGTTAATAAGGAATATTTGATGTA
TAGTGCCTTGACTAGAGATCATAATCAGCCATACCACATTTGTAGAGGTTTTACTTGCTTTAAAAAACCT
CCCACACCTCCCCCTGAACCTGAAACATAAAATGAATGCAATTGTTGTTGTTAACTTGTTTATTGCAGCT
TATAATGGTTACAAATAAAGCAATAGCATCACAAATTTCACAAATAAAGCATTTTTTTCACTGCATTCTA
GTTGTGGTTTGTCCAAACTCATCAATGTATCTTATCATGTCTGGATCGATCCCCAGGAAGCTCCTCTGTG
TCCTCATAAACCCTAACCTCCTCTACTTGAGAGGACATTCCAATCATAGGCTGCCCATCCACCCTCTGTG
TCCTCCTGTTAATTAGGTCACTTAACAAAAAGGAAATTGGGTAGGGGTTTTTCACAGACCGCTTTCTAAG
GGTAATTTTAAAATATCTGGGAAGTCCCTTCCACTGCTGTGTTCCAGAAGTGTTGGTAAACAGCCCACAA
ATGTCAACAGCAGAAACATACAAGCTGTCAGCTTTGCACAAGGGCCCAACACCCTGCTCATCAAGAAGCA
CTGTGGTTGCTGTGTTAGTAATGTGCAAAACAGGAGGCACATTTTCCCCACCTGTGTAGGTTCCAAAATA
TCTAGTGTTTTCATTTTTACTTGGATCAGGAACCCAGCACTCCACTGGATAAGCATTATCCTTATCCAAA
ACAGCCTTGTGGTCAGTGTTCATCTGCTGACTGTCAACTGTAGCATTTTTTGGGGTTACAGTTTGAGCAG
GATATTTGGTCCTGTAGTTTGCTAACACACCCTGCAGCTCCAAAGGTTCCCCACCAACAGCAAAAAAATG
AAAATTTGACCCTTGAATGGGTTTTCCAGCACCATTTTCATGAGTTTTTTGTGTCCCTGAATGCAAGTTT
AACATAGCAGTTACCCCAATAACCTCAGTTTTAACAGTAACAGCTTCCCACATCAAAATATTTCCACAGG
TTAAGTCCTCATTTAAATTAGGCAAAGGAATTCTTGAAGACGAAAGGGCCTCGTGATACGCCTATTTTTA
TAGGTTAATGTCATGATAATAATGGTTTCTTAGACGTCAGGTGGCACTTTTCGGGGAAATGTGCGCGGAA
CCCCTATTTGTTTATTTTTCTAAATACATTCAAATATGTATCCGCTCATGAGACAATAACCCTGATAAAT
GCTTCAATAATATTGAAAAAGGAAGAGTATGAGTATTCAACATTTCCGTGTCGCCCTTATTCCCTTTTTT
GCGGCATTTTGCCTTCCTGTTTTTGCTCACCCAGAAACGCTGGTGAAAGTAAAAGATGCTGAAGATCAGT
TGGGTGCACGAGTGGGTTACATCGAACTGGATCTCAACAGCGGTAAGATCCTTGAGAGTTTTCGCCCCGA
AGAACGTTTTCCAATGATGAGCACTTTTAAAGTTCTGCTATGTGGCGCGGTATTATCCCGTATTGACGCC
GGGCAAGAGCAACTCGGTCGCCGCATACACTATTCTCAGAATGACTTGGTTGAGTACTCACCAGTCACAG
AAAAGCATCTTACGGATGGCATGACAGTAAGAGAATTATGCAGTGCTGCCATAACCATGAGTGATAACAC
TGCGGCCAACTTACTTCTGACAACGATCGGAGGACCGAAGGAGCTAACCGCTTTTTTGCACAACATGGGG
GATCATGTAACTCGCCTTGATCGTTGGGAACCGGAGCTGAATGAAGCCATACCAAACGACGAGCGTGACA
CCACGATGCCTGTAGCAATGGCAACAACGTTGCGCAAACTATTAACTGGCGAACTACTTACTCTAGCTTC
CCGGCAACAATTAATAGACTGGATGGAGGCGGATAAAGTTGCAGGACCACTTCTGCGCTCGGCCCTTCCG
GCTGGCTGGTTTATTGCTGATAAATCTGGAGCCGGTGAGCGTGGGTCTCGCGGTATCATTGCAGCACTGG
GGCCAGATGGTAAGCCCTCCCGTATCGTAGTTATCTACACGACGGGGAGTCAGGCAACTATGGATGAACG
AAATAGACAGATCGCTGAGATAGGTGCCTCACTGATTAAGCATTGGTAACTGTCAGACCAAGTTTACTCA
TATATACTTTAGATTGATTTAAAACTTCATTTTTAATTTAAAAGGATCTAGGTGAAGATCCTTTTTGATA
ATCTCATGACCAAAATCCCTTAACGTGAGTTTTCGTTCCACTGAGCGTCAGACCCCGTAGAAAAGATCAA
AGGATCTTCTTGAGATCCTTTTTTTCTGCGCGTAATCTGCTGCTTGCAAACAAAAAAACCACCGCTACCA
GCGGTGGTTTGTTTGCCGGATCAAGAGCTACCAACTCTTTTTCCGAAGGTAACTGGCTTCAGCAGAGCGC
AGATACCAAATACTGTCCTTCTAGTGTAGCCGTAGTTAGGCCACCACTTCAAGAACTCTGTAGCACCGCC
TACATACCTCGCTCTGCTAATCCTGTTACCAGTGGCTGCTGCCAGTGGCGATAAGTCGTGTCTTACCGGG
TTGGACTCAAGACGATAGTTACCGGATAAGGCGCAGCGGTCGGGCTGAACGGGGGGTTCGTGCACACAGC
CCAGCTTGGAGCGAACGACCTACACCGAACTGAGATACCTACAGCGTGAGCTATGAGAAAGCGCCACGCT
TCCCGAAGGGAGAAAGGCGGACAGGTATCCGGTAAGCGGCAGGGTCGGAACAGGAGAGCGCACGAGGGAG
CTTCCAGGGGGAAACGCCTGGTATCTTTATAGTCCTGTCGGGTTTCGCCACCTCTGACTTGAGCGTCGAT
TTTTGTGATGCTCGTCAGGGGGGCGGAGCCTATGGAAAAACGCCAGCAACGCGGCCTTTTTACGGTTCCT
GGCCTTTTGCTGGCCTTTTGCTCACATGTTCTTTCCTGCGTTATCCCCTGATTCTGTGGATAACCGTATT
ACCGCCTTTGAGTGAGCTGATACCGCTCGCCGCAGCCGAACGACCGAGCGCAGCGAGTCAGTGAGCGAGG
AAGCGGAAGAGCGCCTGATGCGGTATTTTCTCCTTACGCATCTGTGCGGTATTTCACACCGCATATGGTG
CACTCTCAGTACAATCTGCTCTGATGCCGCATAGTTAAGCCAGTATACACTCCGCTATCGCTACGTGACT
GGGTCATGGCTGCGCCCCGACACCCGCCAACACCCGCTGACGCGCCCTGACGGGCTTGTCTGCTCCCGGC
ATCCGCTTACAGACAAGCTGTGACCGTCTCCGGGAGCTGCATGTGTCAGAGGTTTTCACCGTCATCACCG
AAACGCGCGAGGCAGCGGATCATAATCAGCCATACCACATTTGTAGAGGTTTTACTTGCTTTAAAAAACC
TCCCACACCTCCCCCTGAACCTGAAACATAAAATGAATGCAATTGTTGTTGTTAACTTGTTTATTGCAGC
TTATAATGGTTACAAATAAAGCAATAGCATCACAAATTTCACAAATAAAGCATTTTTTTCACTGCATTCT
AGTTGTGGTTTGTCCAAACTCATCAATGTATCTTATCATGTCTGGATCATAATCAGCCATACCACATTTG
TAGAGGTTTTACTTGCTTTAAAAAACCTCCCACACCTCCCCCTGAACCTGAAACATAAAATGAATGCAAT
TGTTGTTGTTAACTTGTTTATTGCAGCTTATAATGGTTACAAATAAAGCAATAGCATCACAAATTTCACA
AATAAAGCATTTTTTTCACTGCATTCTAGTTGTGGTTTGTCCAAACTCATCAATGTATCTTATCATGTCT
GGATC
Features (pLannotate 1.2.2; 21 found; start..end, strand, type, name):
      1..17      +  misc_feature   MCS (fragment): pUC18/19 multiple cloning site
     18..38      -  misc_feature   MCS (fragment): pUC18/19 multiple cloning site
     37..131     +  protein_bind   5X UAS: five tandem copies of the "ScaI site" 17-mer CGGAGTACTGTCCTCCG, an upstream activating sequence (UAS) that efficiently binds yeast Gal4 (Webster et al., 1988; Pfeiffer et al., 2010) GAL4
    141..158     +  promoter       minP (fragment): minimal TATA-box promoter with low basal activity
    171..195     +  misc_feature   MCS (fragment): pUC18/19 multiple cloning site
    219..1868    +  CDS            LUCI_PHOPY: Experimental evidence at protein level: Swiss-Prot protein existence level 1. Produces green light with a wavelength of 562 nm. From Photinus pyralis (Common eastern firefly) (Lampyris pyralis).
   1927..2001    +  CDS            small t antigen (fragment): SV40 (simian virus 40) small t antigen
   2003..2068    +  intron         small t intron: SV40 (simian virus 40) small t antigen intron
   2198..2218    +  CDS            SV40 NLS: nuclear localization signal of SV40 (simian virus 40) large T antigen
   2537..2620    +  CDS            large T antigen (fragment): large T antigen from SV40 (simian virus 40)
   2643..2777    +  polyA_signal   SV40 poly(A) signal: SV40 polyadenylation signal
   2779..3543    -  CDS            VP1_SV40 (fragment): Experimental evidence at protein level: Swiss-Prot protein existence level 1. Forms an icosahedral capsid with a T=7 symmetry and a 40 nm diameter. The capsid is composed of 72 pentamers linked to each other by disulfide bonds and associated with VP2 or VP3 proteins. Binds to N- glycolylneuraminic analog of the ganglioside GM1 on the cell surface to provide virion attachment to target cell (PubMed:18353982). Once attached, the virion is internalized by caveolin-mediated endocytosis and traffics to the endoplasmic reticulum. Inside the endoplasmic reticulum, the protein folding machinery isomer
   3634..3738    +  promoter       AmpR promoter: bla
   3739..4599    +  CDS            AmpR: β-lactamase; bla; confers resistance to ampicillin, carbenicillin, and related antibiotics
   4770..5358    +  rep_origin     ori: high-copy-number ColE1/pMB1/pBR322/pUC origin of replication
   5544..5684    -  misc_feature   bom: basis of mobility region from pBR322
   5786..5826    -  CDS            rop (fragment): Rop protein, which maintains plasmids at low copy number; rop
   5828..5911    +  CDS            large T antigen (fragment): large T antigen from SV40 (simian virus 40)
   5934..6068    +  polyA_signal   SV40 poly(A) signal: SV40 polyadenylation signal
   6065..6148    +  CDS            large T antigen (fragment): large T antigen from SV40 (simian virus 40)
   6171..6305    +  polyA_signal   SV40 poly(A) signal: SV40 polyadenylation signal
