[The description below was written by a language model from this plasmid's Addgene catalogue record and pLannotate feature annotations shown in this document.]
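Description:
5xGAL4-TATA-luciferase is a roughly 6.3 kb luciferase reporter plasmid for measuring the transcriptional activity of proteins fused to the yeast GAL4 DNA-binding domain. It derives from the pSV232AL-AD5 backbone, from which the SV40 promoter was deleted. It is propagated in E. coli through a ColE1/pMB1-type origin and selected with ampicillin through the bla (β-lactamase) gene. pBR322-derived remnants, a bom region and a fragment of rop, are also annotated, and the record lists the copy number as unknown.

The reporter unit consists of five tandem 17-mer GAL4 upstream activating sequences placed immediately ahead of a minimal TATA-box promoter, which drives the firefly (Photinus pyralis) luciferase coding sequence. Because the minimal promoter has low basal activity on its own, luciferase output depends largely on recruitment of an activation function to the UAS sites by a co-expressed GAL4-DBD fusion protein. Downstream of luciferase lies a block of SV40 sequence containing the small t antigen intron and an SV40 polyadenylation signal, which provide splicing and 3′-end processing of the transcript. The annotated small t, large T and VP1 fragments appear to be carried-over portions of this SV40 segment rather than functional genes. Two further SV40 poly(A) signals sit in tandem just upstream of the GAL4 sites on the circular map. These match the backbone modification noted by the depositor, and such an arrangement typically terminates read-through transcription from the vector backbone to lower background.

The associated work concerned kinase-dependent activation of CREB, which suggests use in transient transfection assays of signal-regulated activation domains. The record notes minor discrepancies between the depositor's sequence and the repository's quality-control sequence that are not expected to affect function.
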