Addgene plasmid #46756: 5xGAL4-TATA-luciferase
Purpose: Luciferase reporter gene for factors with GAL4 DNA binding domains
Depositing lab: Richard Maurer. Depositing organization: Oregon Health & Science University. Publication: Differential activation of CREB by Ca2+/calmodulin-dependent protein kinases type II and type IV involves phosphorylation of a site that negatively regulates activity. Sun P, Enslen H, Myung PS, Maurer RA. Genes Dev. 1994 Nov 1;8(21):2527-39. 10.1101/gad.8.21.2527 PubMed 7958915.
Backbone
  Vector backbone: pSV232AL-AD5
  Total vector size (bp): 6300
  Modifications to backbone: delete SV40 promoter and add 2xSV40 polyadenylation sits, 5xGAL4 binding sites and a minimal TATA promoter upstream of luciferase
  Vector type: Luciferase
Growth in bacteria
  Bacterial resistance: Ampicillin, 100 μg/mL
  Growth temperature: 37°C
  Growth strain: DH5alpha
  Copy number: Unknown
Gene/Insert
  Gene/Insert name: Luciferase
  Species: Firefly
  Insert size (bp): 1729
  Promoter: minimal TATA
  Cloning method: Unknown
  Sequencing primers: 5′ TGTGTCAGAGGTTTTCACCGT; 3′ CGAAAAGTGCCACCTGACGTCT
Resource information
  A portion of this plasmid was derived from a plasmid made by: DR Helinski University of California San Diego
Terms and licenses: Academic/Nonprofit Terms; Industry Terms: Not Available to Industry
Depositor comments: de Wet et al, MCB, 7: 725-737, 1987. Note that there are some minor discrepancies between Addgene's quality control sequence and the depositor's assembled sequence. These differences should not affect plasmid function.
How to cite: 5xGAL4-TATA-luciferase was a gift from Richard Maurer (Addgene plasmid # 46756 ; http://n2t.net/addgene:46756 ; RRID:Addgene_46756)
