>Addgene plasmid #46756 | 5xGAL4-TATA-luciferase | addgene partial sequence | sequence record 67856 | LucNrev 5'-CCTTATGCAGTTGCTCTCC-3'
AGAATGGCGCCGGGCCTTTCTTTATGTTTTTGGCGTCTTCCATGGTGGCAACAGTACCGGAATGCCAAGC
TTGCATGCCTGCAGGTCGACTGGCTAGCCAGGATCCATTATATACCCTCTAGAGTCTCCGCTCGGAGGAC
AGTACTCCGCTCGGAGGACAGTACTCCGCTCGGAGGACAGTACTCCGCTCGGAGGACAGTACTCCGCTCG
GAGGACAGTACTCCGACCTGCAGGCATGCAAGCTGGTACCGAGCTCGAATTGATCCAGACATGATAAGAT
ACATTGATGAGTTTGGACAAACCACAACTAGAATGCAGTGAAAAAAATGCTTTATTTGTGAAATTTGTGA
TGCTATTGCTTTATTTGTAACCATTATAAGCTGCAATAAACAAGTTAACAACAATTGCATTCATTTTATG
TTTCAGGTTCAGGGGGAGGTGTGGGAGGTTTTTTAAAGCAAGTAAAACCTCTACAAATGTGATATGGCTG
ATCCAGACATGATAAGATACATTGATGAGTTTGGACAAACCACAACTAGAATGCAGTGAAAAAAATGCTT
TATTTGTGAAATTTGTGATGCTATTGCTTTATTTGTAACCATTATAAGCTGCAATAAACAAGTTAACAAC
AATTGCATTCATTTTATGTTTCAGGTTCAGGGGGAGGTGTGGGAGGTTTTTTAAAGCAAGTAAAACCTCT
ACAAATGTGATATGGCTGATCCTGCCTCGCGCGTTTCGGTGATGACGGTGAAAACCTCTGACACATGCAG
CTCCCGGAGACGGTCACAGCTTGTCTGTAAGCGGATGCCGGGAGCAGACAAGCCCGTCAGGGCGCGTCAC
CGGGTGTTGTCGGGTGTCGTGGCGCAGCCA
